>Addgene plasmid #131605 | pMXs-Meis1 | addgene full sequence | sequence record 265940 | Addgene NGS Result
AATGAAAGACCCCACCTGTAGGTTTGGCAAGCTAGCTTAAGTAACGCCATTTTGCAAGGCATGGAAAAAT
ACATAACTGAGAATAGAAAAGTTCAGATCAAGGTCAGGAACAGATGGAACAGCTGAATATGGGCCAAACA
GGATATCTGTGGTAAGCAGTTCCTGCCCCGGCTCAGGGCCAAGAACAGATGGAACAGCTGAATATGGGCC
AAACAGGATATCTGTGGTAAGCAGTTCCTGCCCCGGCTCAGGGCCAAGAACAGATGGTCCCCAGATGCGG
TCCAGCCCTCAGCAGTTTCTAGAGAACCATCAGATGTTTCCAGGGTGCCCCAAGGACCTGAAATGACCCT
GTGCCTTATTTGAACTAACCAATCAGTTCGCTTCTCGCTTCTGTTCGCGCGCTTCTGCTCCCCGAGCTCA
ATAAAAGAGCCCACAACCCCTCACTCGGCGCGCCAGTCCTCCGATTGACTGAGTCGCCCGGGTACCCGTG
TATCCAATAAACCCTCTTGCAGTTGCATCCGACTTGTGGTCTCGCTGTTCCTTGGGAGGGTCTCCTCTGA
GTGATTGACTACCCGTCAGCGGGGGTCTTTCATTTGGGGGCTCGTCCGGGATCGGGAGACCCCTGCCCAG
GGACCACCGACCCACCACCGGGAGGTAAGCTGGCCAGCAACTTATCTGTGTCTGTCCGATTGTCTAGTGT
CTATGACTGATTTTATGCGCCTGCGTCGGTACTAGTTAGCTAACTAGCTCTGTATCTGGCGGACCCGTGG
TGGAACTGACGAGTTCGGAACACCCGGCCGCAACCCTGGGAGACGTCCCAGGGACTTCGGGGGCCGTTTT
TGTGGCCCGACCTGAGTCCAAAAATCCCGATCGTTTTGGACTCTTTGGTGCACCCCCCTAATAGGAGGGA
TATGTGGTTCTGGTAGGAGACGAGAACCTAAAACAGTTCCCGCCTCCGTCTGAATTTTTGCTTTCGGTTT
GGGACCGAAGCCGCGCCGCGCGTCTTGTCTGCTGCAGCATCGTTCTGTGTTGTCTCTGTCTGACTGTGTT
TCTGTATTTGTCTGAAAATTAGGGCCAGACTGTTACCACTCCCTTAAGTTTGACCTTAGGTCACTGGAAA
GATGTCGAGCGGATCGCTCACAACCAGTCGGTAGATGTCAAGAAGAGACGTTGGGTTACCTTCTGCTCTG
CAGAATGGCCAACCTTTAACGTCGGATGGCCGCGAGACGGCACCTTTAACCGAGACCTCATCACCCAGGT
TAAGATCAAGGTCTTTTCACCTGGCCCGCATGGACACCCAGACCAGGTCCCCTACATCGTGACCTGGGAA
GCCTTGGCTTTTGACCCCCCTCCCTGGGTCAAGCCCTTTGTACACCCTAAGCCTCCGCCTCCTCTTCCTC
CATCCGCCCCGTCTCTCCCCCTTGAACCTCCTCGTTCGACCCCGCCTCGATCCTCCCTTTATCCAGCCCT
CACTCCTTCTCTAGGCGCCCCCATATGGCCATATGAGATCTTATATGGGGCACCCCCGCCCCTTGTAAAC
TTCCCTGACCCTGACATGACAAGAGTTACTAACAGCCCCTCTCTCCAAGCTCACTTACAGGCTCTCTACT
TAGTCCAGCACGAAGTCTGGAGACCTCTGGCGGCAGCCTACCAAGAACAACTGGACCGACCGGTGGTACC
TCACCCTTACCGAGTCGGCGACACAGTGTGGGTCCGCCGACACCAGACTAAGAACCTAGAACCTCGCTGG
AAAGGACCTTACACAGTCCTGCTGACCACCCCCACCGCCCTCAAAGTAGACGGCATCGCAGCTTGGATAC
ACGCCGCCCACGTGAAGGCTGCCGACCCCGGGGGTGGACCATCCTCTAGACTGCCGGATCTAGCTAGTTA
ATTAAGGATCTCGAGCTCAAGCTTCGAATTCATGGCGCAAAGGTACGACGACCTACCCCATTATGGGGGT
ATGGATGGAGTAGGCATCCCCTCCACGATGTATGGGGACCCGCATGCAGCCAGGTCCATGCAACCGGTCC
ACCACCTGAACCACGGGCCTCCTCTGCACTCGCATCAGTACCCGCACACAGCTCACACCAACGCCATGGC
CCCCAGCATGGGTTCCTCGGTCAATGACGCTTTAAAGAGAGATAAAGATGCCATTTATGGACACCCCCTC
TTCCCTCTCTTAGCACTGATTTTTGAGAAATGTGAATTAGCTACTTGTACCCCCCGCGAGCCGGGGGTGG
CGGGCGGGGACGTCTGCTCGTCAGAGTCATTCAATGAAGATATAGCGGTGTTCGCCAAACAGATTCGCGC
AGAAAAACCTCTATTCTCTTCTAATCCAGAACTGGATAACTTGATGATTCAAGCCATACAAGTGTTAAGG
TTTCATCTGTTGGAATTAGAGAAGGTACACGAATTATGTGACAATTTCTGCCACCGGTATATTAGCTGTT
TGAAAGGGAAAATGCCTATCGATTTGGTGATAGATGATAGAGAAGGAGGATCAAAATCAGACAGTGAAGA
TGTAACAAGATCAGCAAATCTAACTGACCAGCCCTCTTGGAATAGAGACCATGATGACACGGCATCCACT
CGTTCAGGAGGAACCCCGGGCCCTTCCAGCGGTGGCCATACTTCACACAGTGGGGATAACAGCAGTGAGC
AAGGTGATGGCTTGGACAACAGTGTAGCTTCCCCCAGCACAGGTGACGATGATGACCCTGATAAGGACAA
AAAGCGTCACAAAAAGCGTGGCATCTTTCCCAAAGTAGCCACCAATATCATGAGGGCGTGGCTGTTCCAG
CATCTAACACACCCTTACCCTTCTGAAGAACAGAAAAAGCAGTTGGCACAAGATACAGGACTCACCATCC
TTCAAGTGAACAATTGGTTTATTAATGCCCGGAGAAGAATAGTGCAGCCCATGATAGACCAGTCCAACCG
AGCAGGCAAGTCCCCTCTAGTGACTGTATTCAAGTCAGGCAAGCGAAAAGCATCCTCAAGCCATTCACCA
GGAGGGCTGCTGCCTGGTAAATGAACTGGGAGTGAGTACTACGAGTGCCTGGCTTTAGAAATGAAACCAG
TTTGGTTTTGTAACCACACTAATCAATTTAACATCATTATAAAATATTTGAAGAAGGTAGAGAATAAAAA
GCCATAGGAGAAAAGTAACTCTTAAACCACCAAGTGCTCAGCTACAACCTTCTTTGTAAACATTCAATAT
ATTAATGTTATTTTTCCCCCAAGTTTGCCTACCCAGCTTTCTGCCACTATGACCACTCCCTGGTGCATGG
CTTGGTGTGGAATTGCTGTAAACTTTATTACCTGTCAAAAGGGCAAAGGGGTCGGGATCACTTGTGGGAC
TCAGTAAAGTTCAAAGACATTCACGCTCAGTAGGGATCCGTTAACGCGGCCGCCAGCACAGTGGTCGACG
ATAAAATAAAAGATTTTATTTAGTCTCCAGAAAAAGGGGGGAATGAAAGACCCCACCTGTAGGTTTGGCA
AGCTAGCTTAAGTAACGCCATTTTGCAAGGCATGGAAAAATACATAACTGAGAATAGAGAAGTTCAGATC
AAGGTCAGGAACAGATGGAACAGCTGAATATGGGCCAAACAGGATATCTGTGGTAAGCAGTTCCTGCCCC
GGCTCAGGGCCAAGAACAGATGGAACAGCTGAATATGGGCCAAACAGGATATCTGTGGTAAGCAGTTCCT
GCCCCGGCTCAGGGCCAAGAACAGATGGTCCCCAGATGCGGTCCAGCCCTCAGCAGTTTCTAGAGAACCA
TCAGATGTTTCCAGGGTGCCCCAAGGACCTGAAATGACCCTGTGCCTTATTTGAACTAACCAATCAGTTC
GCTTCTCGCTTCTGTTCGCGCGCTTCTGCTCCCCGAGCTCAATAAAAGAGCCCACAACCCCTCACTCGGG
GCGCCAGTCCTCCGATTGACTGAGTCGCCCGGGTACCCGTGTATCCAATAAACCCTCTTGCAGTTGCATC
CGACTTGTGGTCTCGCTGTTCCTTGGGAGGGTCTCCTCTGAGTGATTGACTACCCGTCAGCGGGGGTCTT
TCACATGCAGCATGTATCAAAATTAATTTGGTTTTTTTTCTTAAGTATTTACATTAAATGGCCATAGTTG
CATTAATGAATCGGCCAACGCGCGGGGAGAGGCGGTTTGCGTATTGGGCGCTCTTCCGCTTCCTCGCTCA
CTGACTCGCTGCGCTCGGTCGTTCGGCTGCGGCGAGCGGTATCAGCTCACTCAAAGGCGGTAATACGGTT
ATCCACAGAATCAGGGGATAACGCAGGAAAGAACATGTGAGCAAAAGGCCAGCAAAAGGCCAGGAACCGT
AAAAAGGCCGCGTTGCTGGCGTTTTTCCATAGGCTCCGCCCCCCTGACGAGCATCACAAAAATCGACGCT
CAAGTCAGAGGTGGCGAAACCCGACAGGACTATAAAGATACCAGGCGTTTCCCCCTGGAAGCTCCCTCGT
GCGCTCTCCTGTTCCGACCCTGCCGCTTACCGGATACCTGTCCGCCTTTCTCCCTTCGGGAAGCGTGGCG
CTTTCTCATAGCTCACGCTGTAGGTATCTCAGTTCGGTGTAGGTCGTTCGCTCCAAGCTGGGCTGTGTGC
ACGAACCCCCCGTTCAGCCCGACCGCTGCGCCTTATCCGGTAACTATCGTCTTGAGTCCAACCCGGTAAG
ACACGACTTATCGCCACTGGCAGCAGCCACTGGTAACAGGATTAGCAGAGCGAGGTATGTAGGCGGTGCT
ACAGAGTTCTTGAAGTGGTGGCCTAACTACGGCTACACTAGAAGAACAGTATTTGGTATCTGCGCTCTGC
TGAAGCCAGTTACCTTCGGAAAAAGAGTTGGTAGCTCTTGATCCGGCAAACAAACCACCGCTGGTAGCGG
TGGTTTTTTTGTTTGCAAGCAGCAGATTACGCGCAGAAAAAAAGGATCTCAAGAAGATCCTTTGATCTTT
TCTACGGGGTCTGACGCTCAGTGGAACGAAAACTCACGTTAAGGGATTTTGGTCATGAGATTATCAAAAA
GGATCTTCACCTAGATCCTTTTGCGGCCGGCCGCAAATCAATCTAAAGTATATATGAGTAAACTTGGTCT
GACAGTTACCAATGCTTAATCAGTGAGGCACCTATCTCAGCGATCTGTCTATTTCGTTCATCCATAGTTG
CCTGACTCCCCGTCGTGTAGATAACTACGATACGGGAGGGCTTACCATCTGGCCCCAGTGCTGCAATGAT
ACCGCGAGACCCACGCTCACCGGCTCCAGATTTATCAGCAATAAACCAGCCAGCCGGAAGGGCCGAGCGC
AGAAGTGGTCCTGCAACTTTATCCGCCTCCATCCAGTCTATTAATTGTTGCCGGGAAGCTAGAGTAAGTA
GTTCGCCAGTTAATAGTTTGCGCAACGTTGTTGCCATTGCTACAGGCATCGTGGTGTCACGCTCGTCGTT
TGGTATGGCTTCATTCAGCTCCGGTTCCCAACGATCAAGGCGAGTTACATGATCCCCCATGTTGTGCAAA
AAAGCGGTTAGCTCCTTCGGTCCTCCGATCGTTGTCAGAAGTAAGTTGGCCGCAGTGTTATCACTCATGG
TTATGGCAGCACTGCATAATTCTCTTACTGTCATGCCATCCGTAAGATGCTTTTCTGTGACTGGTGAGTA
CTCAACCAAGTCATTCTGAGAATAGTGTATGCGGCGACCGAGTTGCTCTTGCCCGGCGTCAATACGGGAT
AATACCGCGCCACATAGCAGAACTTTAAAAGTGCTCATCATTGGAAAACGTTCTTCGGGGCGAAAACTCT
CAAGGATCTTACCGCTGTTGAGATCCAGTTCGATGTAACCCACTCGTGCACCCAACTGATCTTCAGCATC
TTTTACTTTCACCAGCGTTTCTGGGTGAGCAAAAACAGGAAGGCAAAATGCCGCAAAAAAGGGAATAAGG
GCGACACGGAAATGTTGAATACTCATACTCTTCCTTTTTCAATATTATTGAAGCATTTATCAGGGTTATT
GTCTCATGAGCGGATACATATTTGAATGTATTTAGAAAAATAAACAAATAGGGGTTCCGCGCACATTTCC
CCGAAAAGTGCCACCTGCAT
Features (pLannotate 1.2.2; 13 found; start..end, strand, type, name):
      1..594     +  LTR            LTR: long terminal repeat from Moloney murine leukemia virus
    657..856     +  misc_feature   MMLV Ψ: packaging signal of Moloney murine leukemia virus (MMLV)
    908..996     +  misc_feature   MESV Ψ (fragment): packaging signal of murine embryonic stem cell virus
   1073..1489    +  CDS            gag (truncated): truncated Moloney murine leukemia virus (MMLV) gag gene lacking the start codon
   1499..1873    +  misc_feature   pol region: Moloney murine leukemia virus (MMLV) pol region containing the splice acceptor site
   1897..1921    +  misc_feature   MCS (fragment): multiple cloning site
   1922..2944    +  CDS            Meis1 (fragment): MEIS1_MOUSE - Experimental evidence at protein level: Swiss-Prot protein existence level 1. Acts as a transcriptional regulator of PAX6. Also acts as a transcriptional activator of PF4 in complex with PBX1 or PBX2. Required for hematopoiesis, megakaryocyte lineage development and vascular patterning. May function as a cofactor for HOXA7 and HOXA9 in the induction of myeloid leukemias. From Mus musculus (Mouse).
   3472..3593    +  LTR            3' LTR (ΔU3) (fragment): self-inactivating 3' long terminal repeat (LTR) from Moloney murine leukemia virus
   3594..4063    +  LTR            LTR: long terminal repeat from Moloney murine leukemia virus
   4129..4181    -  CDS            lacI (fragment): lac repressor; lacI; The lac repressor binds to the lac operator to inhibit transcription in E. coli. This inhibition can be relieved by adding lactose or isopropyl-β-D-thiogalactopyranoside (IPTG).
   4364..4952    -  rep_origin     ori: high-copy-number ColE1/pMB1/pBR322/pUC origin of replication
   5116..5976    -  CDS            AmpR: β-lactamase; bla; confers resistance to ampicillin, carbenicillin, and related antibiotics
   5977..6081    -  promoter       AmpR promoter: bla
