[The description below was written by a language model from this plasmid's Addgene catalogue record and pLannotate feature annotations shown in this document.]
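Description:
pMXs-Meis1 is a Moloney murine leukemia virus (MMLV)-based retroviral vector built on the pMXs backbone for expressing mouse Meis1 in mammalian cells. In bacteria it is maintained as a high-copy plasmid through a ColE1/pUC-type origin and selected with ampicillin via the β-lactamase gene and its native promoter. A short lacI fragment near the origin is a backbone remnant with no evident function. The catalogue lists a total size of about 5.95 kb, while the sequenced record is slightly longer at about 6.1 kb.

The retroviral cassette begins with a 5′ MMLV LTR, which supplies the promoter activity for the viral transcript; no separate internal promoter is annotated. It is followed by the MMLV packaging signal (with an adjacent MESV Ψ-like fragment), a truncated gag lacking its start codon that extends the packaging region, and a pol segment carrying the splice acceptor. The Meis1 insert, recorded as about 1.35 kb and cloned between EcoRI and BamHI, sits just after a remnant of the multiple cloning site. The automated annotation matches only about 1 kb of it to the mouse MEIS1 protein, so the exact isoform or extent of the coding sequence is not resolved by the feature table. The 3′ LTR closes the cassette; part of it was called as a ΔU3 fragment, but this is contiguous with a standard MMLV LTR annotation. No tag, reporter or mammalian selection marker is annotated.

Because gag, pol and env are not encoded, viral particles must be produced in packaging cells that supply these functions, yielding replication-defective virus for stable transduction of dividing cells. MEIS1 is a transcriptional regulator required for hematopoiesis. The associated publication concerns induction of a hemogenic program in mouse fibroblasts, consistent with use in transcription factor-mediated reprogramming experiments.
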