Addgene plasmid #131605: pMXs-Meis1
Purpose: expression of mouse Meis1 in mammalian cells
Depositing lab: Kateri Moore & Filipe Pereira. Depositing organization: Icahn School of Medicine at Mount Sinai. Publication: Induction of a hemogenic program in mouse fibroblasts. Pereira CF, Chang B, Qiu J, Niu X, Papatsenko D, Hendry CE, Clark NR, Nomura-Kitabayashi A, Kovacic JC, Ma'ayan A, Schaniel C, Lemischka IR, Moore K. Cell Stem Cell. 2013 Aug 1;13(2):205-18. doi: 10.1016/j.stem.2013.05.024. Epub 2013 Jun 13. PubMed 23770078.
Backbone
  Vector backbone: pMXs
  Backbone size w/o insert (bp): 4600
  Total vector size (bp): 5950
  Vector type: Mammalian Expression, Retroviral
Growth in bacteria
  Bacterial resistance: Ampicillin, 100 μg/mL
  Growth temperature: 37°C
  Growth strain: NEB Stable
  Copy number: High Copy
Gene/Insert
  Gene/Insert name: Meis1
  Species: M. musculus (mouse)
  Insert size (bp): 1350
  Entrez Gene: Meis1 (a.k.a. C530044H18Rik, Evi8)
  Cloning method: Restriction Enzyme; 5′ cloning site EcoRI (unknown if destroyed); 3′ cloning site BamHI (unknown if destroyed)
  Sequencing primers: 5′ gacggcatcgcagcttggat
Terms and licenses: Academic/Nonprofit Terms; Industry Terms: Not Available to Industry
How to cite: pMXs-Meis1 was a gift from Kateri Moore & Filipe Pereira (Addgene plasmid # 131605 ; http://n2t.net/addgene:131605 ; RRID:Addgene_131605)
